>Addgene plasmid #179897 | pJET-22-DExCon-mNeonGreen-R11a | addgene full sequence | sequence record 358131 | Addgene NGS Result
TTTACACTTTATGCTTCCGGCTCGTATAATGTGTGGAATTATGAGCGGATAATAATTTCACACAGGAGGT
TTAAACTTTAAACATGTCAAAAGAGACGTCTTTTGTTAAGAATGCTGAGGAACTTGCAAAGCAAAAAATG
GATGCTATTAACCCTGAACTTTCTTCAAAATTTAAATTTTTAATAAAATTCCTGTCTCAGTTTCCTGAAG
CTTGCTCTAAACCTCGTTCAAAAAAAATGCAGAATAAAGTTGGTCAAGAGGAACATATTGAATATTTAGC
TCGTAGTTTTCATGAGAGTCGATTGCCAAGAAAACCCACGCCACCTACAACGGTTCCTGATGAGGTGGTT
AGCATAGTTCTTAATATAAGTTTTAATATACAGCCTGAAAATCTTGAGAGAATAAAAGAAGAACATCGAT
TTTCCATGGCAGCTGAGAATATTGTAGGAGATCTTCTAGAAAGATAGCTGATAATACGACTCACTATAGG
GACTATGGTAGCTAGGAGTTCCAGGACTCAGTTTCCCCTTTGAGCCTCCTTTAGCGACTAAAGCTTGAAG
CCCCACGCATCTCGACTCTCGCGCACACCGCCCTTGTTGGGCTCAGGGGCGGGGCGCCGCCCCCGGAAGT
ACTTCCCCTTAAAGGCTGGGGCCTGCCGGAAATGGCGCAGCGGCAGGGAGGGGCTCTTCACCCAGTCCGG
CAGTTGAAGCTCGGCGCTCGGGTTACCCCTGCAGCGACGCCCCCTGGTCCCACAGATACCACTGCTGCTC
CGCCCTTTCGCTCCTCGGCCGCGCAGAATTCTTTACTCCCTATCAGTGATAGAGAACGTATGAAGAGTTT
ACTCCCTATCAGTGATAGAGAACGTATGCAGACTTTACTCCCTATCAGTGATAGAGAACGTATAAGGAGT
TTACTCCCTATCAGTGATAGAGAACGTATGACCAGTTTACTCCCTATCAGTGATAGAGAACGTATCTACA
GTTTACTCCCTATCAGTGATAGAGAACGTATATCCAGTTTACTCCCTATCAGTGATAGAGAACGTATAAG
CTTTGCTTATGTAAACCAGGGCGCCTATAAAAGAGTGCTGATTTTTTGAGTAAACTTCAATTCCACAACA
CTTTTGTCTTATACCAACTTTCCGTACCACTTCCTACCCTCGTAAAGATGGGATCGGGTGGGACTAGTGG
CGTGTCTAAGGGCGAAGAGGACAATATGGCCAGCCTGCCTGCCACACACGAGCTGCACATCTTCGGCAGC
ATCAACGGCGTGGACTTCGACATGGTCGGACAAGGCACCGGCAATCCCAACGACGGCTACGAGGAACTGA
ACCTGAAGTCCACCAAGGGCGACCTGCAGTTCAGCCCCTGGATTCTGGTGCCTCACATCGGCTACGGCTT
CCACCAGTACCTGCCTTATCCTGACGGCATGAGCCCTTTCCAGGCCGCCATGGTTGATGGCTCTGGCTAC
CAGGTGCACCGGACCATGCAGTTTGAAGATGGCGCCAGCCTGACCGTGAACTACCGGTACACATACGAGG
GCAGCCACATCAAAGGCGAGGCCCAAGTGAAAGGCACAGGCTTCCCTGCTGATGGCCCCGTGATGACCAA
TTCTCTGACAGCCGCCGACTGGTGCAGAAGCAAGAAAACATACCCCAACGACAAGACCATCATCAGCACC
TTCAAGTGGTCCTACACCACCGGCAACGGCAAGCGGTACAGAAGCACCGCCAGAACCACCTACACCTTCG
CCAAACCTATGGCCGCCAACTACCTGAAGAACCAGCCTATGTACGTGTTCCGCAAGACCGAGCTGAAGCA
CTCCAAGACAGAACTGAACTTCAAAGAGTGGCAGAAAGCCTTCACCGACGTGATGGGCATGGACGAGCTG
TACAAGGGAACCGGTGCTGGAAGTGGTACACGCGACGACGAGTACGACTACCTCTTTAAAGGTGAGGCCA
TGGGCTCTCGCACTCTACACAGTCCTCGTTCGGGGACCCGGGCCACTCCCGGTGGACCCTCGTGCCGGCC
ACCCCTGCACTGATATAGGCCTCCCTCAGCCCTTCCTTTTTGTGCGGTTCCGTCTCCTACCCAGCTCAGC
CTCTTCTCCCCCGCTCAGACAGGGGTCCCCATCACATGCCGCTCTCTGAGCGACCTCTCCATAGGCCTTC
GCTGGCCTCAGAGCCCCTCCCTGCGTGTCCTTCCCCTGGCGGACTGCCTTCTCCCACATCGATCTTGCTG
AAAAACTCGAGCCATCCGGAAGATCTGGCGGCCGCTCTCCCTATAGTGAGTCGTATTACGCCGGATGGAT
ATGGTGTTCAGGCACAAGTGTTAAAGCAGTTGATTTTATTCACTATGATGAAAAAAACAATGAATGGAAC
CTGCTCCAAGTTAAAAATAGAGATAATACCGAAAACTCATCGAGTAGTAAGATTAGAGATAATACAACAA
TAAAAAAATGGTTTAGAACTTACTCACAGCGTGATGCTACTAATTGGGACAATTTTCCAGATGAAGTATC
ATCTAAGAATTTAAATGAAGAAGACTTCAGAGCTTTTGTTAAAAATTATTTGGCAAAAATAATATAATTC
GGCTGCAGGGGCGGCCTCGTGATACGCCTATTTTTATAGGTTAATGTCATGATAATAATGGTTTCTTAGA
CGTCAGGTGGCACTTTTCGGGGAAATGTGCGCGGAACCCCTATTTGTTTATTTTTCTAAATACATTCAAA
TATGTATCCGCTCATGAGACAATAACCCTGATAAATGCTTCAATAATATTGAAAAAGGAAGAGTATGAGT
ATTCAACATTTCCGTGTCGCCCTTATTCCCTTTTTTGCGGCATTTTGCCTTCCTGTTTTTGCTCACCCAG
AAACGCTGGTGAAAGTAAAAGATGCTGAAGATCAGTTGGGTGCACGAGTGGGTTACATCGAACTGGATCT
CAACAGCGGTAAGATCCTTGAGAGTTTTCGCCCCGAAGAACGTTTTCCAATGATGAGCACTTTTAAAGTT
CTGCTATGTGGCGCGGTATTATCCCGTATTGACGCCGGGCAAGAGCAACTCGGTCGCCGCATACACTATT
CTCAGAATGACTTGGTTGAGTACTCACCAGTCACAGAAAAGCATCTTACGGATGGCATGACAGTAAGAGA
ATTATGCAGTGCTGCCATAACCATGAGTGATAACACTGCGGCCAACTTACTTCTGACAACGATCGGAGGA
CCGAAGGAGCTAACCGCTTTTTTGCACAACATGGGGGATCATGTAACTCGCCTTGATCGTTGGGAACCGG
AGCTGAATGAAGCCATACCAAACGACGAGCGTGACACCACGATGCCTGTAGCAATGGCAACAACGTTGCG
CAAACTATTAACTGGCGAACTACTTACTCTAGCTTCCCGGCAACAATTAATAGACTGGATGGAGGCGGAT
AAAGTTGCAGGACCACTTCTGCGCTCGGCCCTTCCGGCTGGCTGGTTTATTGCTGATAAATCTGGAGCCG
GTGAGCGTGGGTCTCGCGGTATCATTGCAGCACTGGGGCCAGATGGTAAGCCCTCCCGTATCGTAGTTAT
CTACACGACGGGGAGTCAGGCAACTATGGATGAACGAAATAGACAGATCGCTGAGATAGGTGCCTCACTG
ATTAAGCATTGGTAACTGTCAGACCAAGTTTACTCATATATACTTTAGATTGATTTAAAACTTCATTTTT
AATTTAAAAGGATCTAGGTGAAGATCCTTTTTGATAATCTCATGACCAAAATCCCTTAACGTGAGTTTTC
GTTCCACTGAGCGTCAGACCCCGTAGAAAAGATCAAAGGATCTTCTTGAGATCCTTTTTTTCTGCGCGTA
ATCTGCTGCTTGCAAACAAAAAAACCACCGCTACCAGCGGTGGTTTGTTTGCCGGATCAAGAGCTACCAA
CTCTTTTTCCGAAGGTAACTGGCTTCAGCAGAGCGCAGATACCAAATACTGTTCTTCTAGTGTAGCCGTA
GTTAGGCCACCACTTCAAGAACTCTGTAGCACCGCCTACATACCTCGCTCTGCTAATCCTGTTACCAGTG
GCTGCTGCCAGTGGCGATAAGTCGTGTCTTACCGGGTTGGACTCAAGACGATAGTTACCGGATAAGGCGC
AGCGGTCGGGCTGAACGGGGGGTTCGTGCACACAGCCCAGCTTGGAGCGAACGACCTACACCGAACTGAG
ATACCTACAGCGTGAGCTATGAGAAAGCGCCACGCTTCCCGAAGGGAGAAAGGCGGACAGGTATCCGGTA
AGCGGCAGGGTCGGAACAGGAGAGCGCACGAGGGAGCTTCCAGGGGGAAACGCCTGGTATCTTTATAGTC
CTGTCGGGTTTCGCCACCTCTGACTTGAGCGTCGATTTTTGTGATGCTCGTCAGGGGGGCGGAGCCTATG
GAAAAACGCCAGCAACGCGGCCTTTTTACGGTTCCTGGCCTTTTGCTGGCCTTTTGCTCACATGTTCTTT
CCTGCGTTATCCCCTGATTCTGTGGATAACCGTATTACCGCCTTTGAGTGAGCTGATACCGCTCGCCGCA
GCCGAACGACCGAGCGCAGCGAGTCAGTGAGCGAGGAAGCGGAAGAGCGCCCAATACGCAAACCGCCTCT
CCCCGCGCGTTGGCCGATTCATTAATGCAGCTGGCACGACAGGTTTCCCGACTGGAAAGCAATTGGCAGT
GAGCGCAACGCAATTAATGTGAGTTAGCTCACTCATTAGGCACCCCAGGC
Features (pLannotate 1.2.2; 12 found; start..end, strand, type, name):
      1..31      +  promoter       lac UV5 promoter: E. coli lac promoter with an "up" mutation
     84..464     +  CDS            eco47IR (fragment): T2E7_ECOLX - Protein predicted: Swiss-Prot protein existence level 4. Recognizes the double-stranded sequence GGWCC and cleaves after G-1. From Escherichia coli.
    472..490     +  promoter       T7 promoter: promoter for bacteriophage T7 RNA polymerase
    599..616     +  promoter       PGK promoter (fragment): mouse phosphoglycerate kinase 1 promoter
    802..1166    +  promoter       TRE3GS promoter: 3rd-generation Tet-responsive promoter that can be activated by binding of Tet-On® 3G, modified to eliminate binding sites for endogenous mammalian transcription factors
   1192..1896    +  CDS            mNeonGreen: mNeonGreen is a basic (constitutively fluorescent) green/yellow fluorescent protein published in 2013, derived from Branchiostoma lanceolatum. It is reported to be a very rapidly-maturing monomer with moderate acid sensitivity.
   2280..2298    -  promoter       T7 promoter: promoter for bacteriophage T7 RNA polymerase
   2690..2794    +  promoter       AmpR promoter: bla
   2795..3655    +  CDS            AmpR: β-lactamase; bla; confers resistance to ampicillin, carbenicillin, and related antibiotics
   3826..4414    +  rep_origin     ori: high-copy-number ColE1/pMB1/pBR322/pUC origin of replication
   4597..4680    +  CDS            lacI (fragment): lac repressor; lacI; The lac repressor binds to the lac operator to inhibit transcription in E. coli. This inhibition can be relieved by adding lactose or isopropyl-β-D-thiogalactopyranoside (IPTG).
   4705..4726    +  protein_bind   CAP binding site: CAP binding activates transcription in the presence of cAMP. E. coli catabolite activator protein
