[The description below was written by a language model from this plasmid's Addgene catalogue record and pLannotate feature annotations shown in this document.]
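Description:
pJET-22-DExCon-mNeonGreen-R11a is a homology-directed repair donor plasmid built by Gibson assembly in the pJET1.2 cloning backbone, intended for CRISPR-assisted knock-in at the human RAB11A locus. It is about 4.7 kb in total and is propagated in E. coli under ampicillin selection (AmpR with its bla promoter) from a ColE1/pUC-type origin. The feature annotation calls this origin high copy, whereas the catalogue entry lists the plasmid as low copy. Backbone remnants typical of pJET1.2 are present, including the lac UV5 promoter, the eco47IR lethal gene interrupted by the insert, and T7 promoter sequences flanking the cloning site.

The roughly 1.8 kb insert carries the DExCon (doxycycline-mediated endogenous gene expression control) module, a TRE3GS tetracycline-responsive promoter followed by the mNeonGreen coding sequence. Unannotated sequence lies on either side of the module, and according to the record it represents the Rab11a homology arms. A very short PGK promoter match upstream is probably incidental or vestigial. After integration, mNeonGreen is fused to the N terminus of endogenous Rab11a, and the TRE3GS promoter sits directly upstream of the tagged coding sequence. Transcription of the tagged endogenous gene can then be driven on demand by doxycycline. This requires the Tet-On 3G transactivator, which the plasmid does not encode; the depositor notes that it must be delivered separately by lentivirus.

There is no mammalian drug-resistance marker, and mNeonGreen fluorescence is the listed means of identifying edited cells. The record does not include the guide RNA or the nuclease. The construct was used to study controllable expression and the dynamics of Rab11 family members.
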