Addgene plasmid #179897: pJET-22-DExCon-mNeonGreen-R11a
Purpose: Donor with homologous arms for Rab11a to knock in DExCon-mNeonGreen module
Depositing lab: Patrick Caswell. Depositing organization: University of Manchester. Publication: On demand expression control of endogenous genes with DExCon, DExogron and LUXon reveals differential dynamics of Rab11 family members. Gemperle J, Harrison TS, Flett C, Adamson AD, Caswell PT. Elife. 2022 Jun 16;11. pii: 76651. doi: 10.7554/eLife.76651. PubMed 35708998.
Backbone
  Vector backbone: pJet1.2
  Backbone manufacturer: Thermo Scientific
  Backbone size w/o insert (bp): 3000
  Total vector size (bp): 4741
  Vector type: Mammalian Expression, Bacterial Expression, CRISPR ; Donor for homologous based knock in
  Selectable markers: mNeonGreen
Growth in bacteria
  Bacterial resistance: Ampicillin, 100 μg/mL
  Growth temperature: 37°C
  Growth strain: DH5alpha
  Copy number: Low Copy
Gene/Insert
  Gene/Insert name: RAB11A, member RAS oncogene family (alt name: YL8)
  Species: H. sapiens (human)
  Insert size (bp): 1767
  Entrez Gene: RAB11A (a.k.a. YL8)
  Promoter: TRE3GS
  Tag / fusion protein: mNeonGreen (N terminal on insert)
  Cloning method: Gibson Cloning
  Sequencing primers: 5′ CGACTCACTATAGGGAGAGCG; 3′ AAGAACATCGATTTTCCATGGCAG
Terms and licenses: Academic/Nonprofit Terms; Industry Terms: Not Available to Industry
Depositor comments: Here donor for DExCon Rab11a knock in. DExCon = Doxycycline-mediated endogenous gene Expression Control. Lentiviral delivery of TetOn 3G is also required for this to work. https://figshare.com/projects/DExCon_DExogron_LUXon_on-demand_expression_control_of_endogenous_genes_reveals_differential_dynamics_of_Rab11_family_members/118281. Please visit https://www.biorxiv.org/content/10.1101/2021.12.03.471086v1.full for bioRxiv preprint.
How to cite: pJET-22-DExCon-mNeonGreen-R11a was a gift from Patrick Caswell (Addgene plasmid # 179897 ; http://n2t.net/addgene:179897 ; RRID:Addgene_179897)
